>Addgene plasmid #237910 | TRBV5-5 | addgene full sequence | sequence record 475830 | Addgene NGS Result
CTGAGAGACTCTAAATCCAGTGACAAGTCTGTCTGCCTATTCACCGATTTTGATTCTCAAACAAATGTGT
CACAAAGTAAGGATTCTGACGTCTATATCACAGACAAAACTGTGCTAGACATGAGGTCTATGGACTTCAA
GAGCAACAGTGCTGTGGCCTGGAGCAACAAATCTGACTTTGCATGTGCAAACGCCTTCAACAACAGCATT
ATTCCAGAAGATACCTTCTTCCCCAGCCCAGAAAGTTCCTGTGATGTCAAGCTGGTCGAGAAATCTTTTG
AAACAGATACGAACCTAAACTTTCAAAACCTGTCAGTGATTGGGTTCCGAATCCTCCTCCTGAAAGTGGC
CGGGTTTAATCTGCTCATGACGCTGCGGCTGTGGTCCAGCTGAGGAATTCATCAGAAGAGCCTCGAGGCG
GCCGCATGTGAGTCTCCCTATAGTGAGTCGTATTAATTTCGCGGGCGGAACCCCTATTTGTTTATTTTTC
TAAATACATTCAAATATGTATCCGCTCATGAGTAGCACCAGGCGTTTAAGGGCACCAATAACTGCCTTAA
AAAAATTACGCCCCGCCCTGCCACTCATCGCAGTACTGTTGTAATTCATTAAGCATTCTGCCGACATGGA
AGCCATCACAAACGGCATGATGAACCTGAATCGCCAGCGGCATCAGCACCTTGTCGCCTTGCGTATAATA
TTTGCCCATGGTGAAAACGGGGGCGAAGAAGTTGTCCATATTGGCCACGTTTAAATCAAAACTGGTGAAA
CTCACCCAGGGATTGGCTGAGACAAAAAACATATTCTCAATAAACCCTTTAGGGAAATAGGCCAGGTTTT
CACCGTAACACGCCACATCTTGCGAATATATGTGTAGAAACTGCCGGAAATCGTCGTGGTATTCACTCCA
GAGCGATGAAAACGTTTCAGTTTGCTCATGGAAAACGGTGTAACAAGGGTGAACACTATCCCATATCACC
AGCTCACCGTCTTTCATTGCCATACGAAATTCCGGATGAGCATTCATCAGGCGGGCAAGAATGTGAATAA
AGGCCGGATAAAACTTGTGCTTATTTTTCTTTACGGTCTTTAAAAAGGCCGTAATATCCAGCTGAACGGT
CTGGTTATAGGTACATTGAGCAACTGACTGAAATGCCTCAAAATGTTCTTTACGATGCCATTGGGATATA
TCAACGGTGGTATATCCAGTGATTTTTTTCTCCATTTTAGCTTCCTTAGCTCCTGAAAATCTCGATAACT
CAAAAAATACGCCCGGTAGTGATCTTATTTCATTATGGTGAAAGTTGGAACCTCTTACGTGCCGATCAAA
GTCTCATTTTCGCCAAAAGTTGTCATGACCAAAATCCCTTAACGTGAGTTTTCGTTCCACTGAGCGTCAG
ACCCCGTAGAAAAGATCAAAGGATCTTCTTGAGATCCTTTTTTTCTGCGCGTAATCTGCTGCTTGCAAAC
AAAAAAACCACCGCTACCAGCGGTGGTTTGTTTGCCGGATCAAGAGCTACCAACTCTTTTTCCGAAGGTA
ACTGGCTTCAGCAGAGCGCAGATACCAAATACTGTTCTTCTAGTGTAGCCGTAGTTAGGCCACCACTTCA
AGAACTCTGTAGCACCGCCTACATACCTCGCTCTGCTAATCCTGTTACCAGTGGCTGCTGCCAGTGGCGA
TAAGTCGTGTCTTACCGGGTTGGACTCAAGACGATAGTTACCGGATAAGGCGCAGCGGTCGGGCTGAACG
GGGGGTTCGTGCACACAGCCCAGCTTGGAGCGAACGACCTACACCGAACTGAGATACCTACAGCGTGAGC
TATGAGAAAGCGCCACGCTTCCCGAAGGGAGAAAGGCGGACAGGTATCCGGTAAGCGGCAGGGTCGGAAC
AGGAGAGCGCACGAGGGAGCTTCCAGGGGGAAACGCCTGGTATCTTTATAGTCCTGTCGGGTTTCGCCAC
CTCTGACTTGAGCGTCGATTTTTGTGATGCTCGTCAGGGGGGCGGAGCCTATGGAAAAACGCCAGCAATG
CGGCCTTTTTACGGTTCCTGGCCTTTTGCTGGCCTTTTGCTCACATGTTCTTTCCTGCGTTATCCCCTGA
TTCTGTGGATAACCGTATTACCGCCTTTGAGTGAGCTGATACCGCTCGCCGCAGCCGAACGACCGAGCGC
AGCGAGTCAGTGAGCGAGGAAGCCGAAAAATCAATAATCAGACAACAAGATGTGCGAACTCGATATTTTA
CACGACTCTCTTTACCAATTCTGCCCCGAATTACACTTAAAACGACTCAACAGCTTAACGTTGGCTTGCC
ACGCATTACTTGACTGTAAAACTCTCACTCTTACCGAACTTGGCCGTAACCTGCCAACCAAAGCGAGAAC
AAAACATAACATCAAACGAATCGACCGATTGTTAGGTAATCGTCACTTGCAGGAAGGTTTAAACGCATTT
AGGTGACACTATAGAAGTGTGTATCGCTCGAGGCTCTTCAGCATCTAGAGCCACCGGCATGAGCCACCAT
GGGCCCTGGGCTCCTCTGCTGGGTGCTGCTTTGTCTCCTGGGAGCAGGCCCAGTGGACGCTGGAGTCACC
CAAAGTCCCACACACCTGATCAAAACGAGAGGACAGCAAGTGACTCTGAGATGCTCTCCTATCTCTGGGC
ACAAGAGTGTGTCCTGGTACCAACAGGTCCTGGGTCAGGGGCCCCAGTTTATCTTTCAGTATTATGAGAA
AGAAGAGAGAGGAAGAGGAAACTTCCCTGATCGATTCTCAGCTCGCCAGTTCCCTAACTATAGCTCTGAG
CTGAATGTGAACGCCTTGTTGCTGGGGGACTCGGCCCTGTATCTCTGTAGTCTTCGTCACGAGACGTAAT
GGAGACCATGCGATATCCGTAGGTCTCGAAACCGTCTCGGGGTGAAGACATCGTCTACCAG
Features (pLannotate 1.2.2; 8 found; start..end, strand, type, name):
    437..455     -  promoter       T7 promoter: promoter for bacteriophage T7 RNA polymerase
    465..522     +  promoter       AmpR promoter (fragment): bla
    569..1225    -  CDS            cat: CAT_ECOLX - Experimental evidence at protein level: Swiss-Prot protein existence level 1. This enzyme is an effector of chloramphenicol resistance in bacteria. From Escherichia coli. This protein is used as a marker in many commonly used cloning vectors, such as pACYC184.
   1226..1328    -  promoter       cat promoter: promoter of the E. coli cat gene encoding chloramphenicol acetyltransferase
   1429..2017    +  rep_origin     ori: high-copy-number ColE1/pMB1/pBR322/pUC origin of replication
   2447..2465    +  promoter       SP6 promoter: promoter for bacteriophage SP6 RNA polymerase
   2519..2851    +  CDS            TRBV5-5: TVB55_HUMAN - Also known as TCRBV5S3A2T From Homo sapiens (Human).
   2923..390     +  CDS            TRAC (fragment) (across the origin): TRAC_HUMAN - Also known as TCRA. Experimental evidence at protein level: Swiss-Prot protein existence level 1. Constant region of T cell receptor (TR) alpha chain (PubMed:24600447). Alpha-beta T cell receptors are antigen specific receptors which are essential to the immune response and are present on the cell surface of T lymphocytes. Recognize peptide-major histocompatibility (MH) (pMH) complexes that are displayed by antigen presenting cells (APC), a prerequisite for efficient T cell adaptive immunity against pathogens (PubMed:25493333). Binding of alpha-beta TR to pMH complex initiates TR-
