[The description below was written by a language model from this plasmid's Addgene catalogue record and pLannotate feature annotations shown in this document.]
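Description:
TRBV5-5 is a small bacterial cloning plasmid, catalogued as a synthetic biology vector, that serves as a parts donor for assembling human T cell receptor genes. It is built on the pGGA-select backbone and is maintained in E. coli at high copy through a ColE1/pUC-type origin of replication. Selection is by chloramphenicol, conferred by a cat (chloramphenicol acetyltransferase) gene driven by its own cat promoter. A fragment of the AmpR promoter is also annotated in the backbone, but no ampicillin resistance gene is present. SP6 and T7 phage promoters flank the insert region, facing inward, as is typical of cloning vectors of this kind. No eukaryotic promoter, polyadenylation signal or viral element is annotated, so the plasmid is not itself an expression vector for mammalian cells.

The payload, named TRBV5-5-TRAC, combines the human T cell receptor beta variable gene segment TRBV5-5 with a fragment of TRAC, the constant region of the TCR alpha chain. In the sequenced 2,931 nt record, the TRBV5-5 coding segment lies just downstream of the SP6 promoter. It is followed after a short unannotated gap by the TRAC fragment, which runs across the numbering origin of the circular map and ends shortly before the T7 promoter. The two annotated coding features together span more than the 413 bp given as the insert size, and the record does not explain the difference. No mutations are recorded.

The stated purpose is to supply this V-beta allele and TRAC for generating complete TCRs by cloning, and the associated publication concerns scalable TCR synthesis and screening. The cloning method is listed as unknown, and the record does not state how the remaining elements, such as CDR3 and alpha-chain variable sequences, are joined to these parts.
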