Addgene plasmid #237910: TRBV5-5
Purpose: Encodes TRBV5-5 allele and TRAC to generate TCRs via cloning
Depositing lab: Michael Birnbaum. Depositing organization: Massachusetts Institute of Technology. Publication: Scalable TCR synthesis and screening enable antigen reactivity mapping in vitiligo. Gaglione SA, Mukkamala RS, Krishna C, Smith BE, Wadsworth MH 2nd, Jelinsky SA, Perez CR, Schmidt-Hong L, Katz EL, Gellatly KJ, Ali LR, Shen J, Holec PV, Zhao QH, Chan AO, Xu EJK, Kravarik KM, Guzova JA, Dobson CS, Singh H, Garber M, Dougan M, Dougan SK, Harris JE, Winkler A, Birnbaum ME. Immunity. 2026 Feb 10;59(2):477-493.e9. doi: 10.1016/j.immuni.2026.01.001. Epub 2026 Jan 28. PubMed 41610844.
Backbone
  Vector backbone: pGGA-select
  Backbone manufacturer: Addgene Plasmid #195714
  Backbone size w/o insert (bp): 2518
  Vector type: Synthetic Biology
Growth in bacteria
  Bacterial resistance: Chloramphenicol, 25 μg/mL
  Growth temperature: 37°C
  Growth strain: DH5alpha
  Copy number: High Copy
Gene/Insert
  Gene/Insert name: TRBV5-5-TRAC
  Species: H. sapiens (human)
  Insert size (bp): 413
  Mutation: None
  Entrez Gene: TRBV5-5 (a.k.a. TCRBV5S3A2T, TCRBV5S5, TRBV55)
  Cloning method: Unknown
Terms and licenses: Academic/Nonprofit Terms; Industry Terms: Not Available to Industry
Depositor comments: Please visit https://doi.org/10.1101/2025.04.24.649726 for bioRxiv preprint.
How to cite: TRBV5-5 was a gift from Michael Birnbaum (Addgene plasmid # 237910 ; http://n2t.net/addgene:237910 ; RRID:Addgene_237910)
